Addgene plasmid #103215: LSB-hsa-miR-1307-5p
Purpose: Used to sense miRNA activity using fluorescence based tools. hsa-miR-1307-5p target in 3' UTR of of mKate. miRNA activity can be measured by the repression of mKate2 relative to EBFP2 fluorescent proteins . Plasmid is inherently unstable; please see Depositor Comments
Depositing lab: Ron Weiss. Depositing organization: Massachusetts Institute of Technology. Publication: A mixed antagonistic/synergistic miRNA repression model enables accurate predictions of multi-input miRNA sensor activity. Gam JJ, Babb J, Weiss R. Nat Commun. 2018 Jun 22;9(1):2430. doi: 10.1038/s41467-018-04575-0. PubMed 29934631.
Backbone
  Vector backbone: Low Sensor Backbone (LSB)
  Vector type: Mammalian Expression, Synthetic Biology
Growth in bacteria
  Bacterial resistance: Ampicillin and Kanamycin, 100 & 50 μg/mL
  Growth temperature: 30°C
  Growth strain: NEB Stable
  Copy number: High Copy
Gene/Insert
  Gene/Insert name: hsa-miR-1307-5p target
  Species: H. sapiens (human)
  Entrez Gene: MIR1307 (a.k.a. MIRN1307, hsa-mir-1307, mir-1307)
  Promoter: EF-1a
  Cloning method: Gibson Cloning
Terms and licenses: Academic/Nonprofit Terms; Industry Terms: Not Available to Industry
Depositor comments: Please note that this plasmid is inherently unstable due to a repeating poly A element. We recommend performing a diagnostic digest on multiple colonies upon receipt. The depositors would like to note the presence of several discrepancies between the depositor sequence and physical plasmid sequence. In particular, the sequences upstream and downstream of the puromycin coding region have 10 bp insertions which do not affect the ability to perform puromycin selection. The sequences for those regions within the physical plasmids are as follows: Upstream of Puro: GAATTCGACCGCCTGTCTCAAGGTGCCACC; Downstream of Puro: GCTTTGAGACTACGCGTGAATTCACTCCTC.
How to cite: LSB-hsa-miR-1307-5p was a gift from Ron Weiss (Addgene plasmid # 103215 ; http://n2t.net/addgene:103215 ; RRID:Addgene_103215)
