[The description below was written by a language model from this plasmid's Addgene catalogue record and pLannotate feature annotations shown in this document.]
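Description:
LSB-hsa-miR-1307-5p is a mammalian expression plasmid of about 11 kb built on the Low Sensor Backbone (LSB) and used as a fluorescent sensor of microRNA activity. It replicates in E. coli from a high-copy ColE1/pUC-type origin and carries both an ampicillin (β-lactamase) and a kanamycin (aph(3')-Ia) resistance gene, with both antibiotics listed for selection. A puromycin N-acetyltransferase coding sequence followed by a rabbit β-globin polyadenylation signal is also present. The depositor indicates it supports puromycin selection in mammalian cells, although the feature table annotates no dedicated promoter directly upstream of it.

The payload consists of two parallel transcription units with the same architecture: a human EF-1α core promoter with its intron A, a fluorescent protein coding sequence flanked by Gateway attB recombination scars (attB4, attB1, attB2) left from assembly, and a β-globin-derived 3' region with poly(A) signal. The first unit expresses the red protein mKate2 and, according to the catalogue entry, carries a target site for human miR-1307-5p in its 3' UTR. This target is not separately annotated in the feature table. The second unit expresses the blue protein EBFP2 without the target and serves as an internal reference for plasmid dosage and expression. When miR-1307-5p is active in transfected cells, mKate2 output is repressed relative to EBFP2, so the red-to-blue ratio gives a readout of miRNA activity.

The depositor warns that the repeated polyadenylation elements make the plasmid inherently unstable, and that the physical plasmid differs slightly from the deposited sequence, including short insertions flanking the puromycin coding region that do not affect selection.
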