Features (pLannotate 1.2.2; 28 found; start..end, strand, type, name):
     87..675     -  rep_origin     ori: high-copy-number ColE1/pMB1/pBR322/pUC origin of replication
    846..1706    -  CDS            AmpR: β-lactamase; bla; confers resistance to ampicillin, carbenicillin, and related antibiotics
   1707..1778    -  promoter       AmpR promoter: bla
   1857..2456    +  CDS            PuroR: puromycin N-acetyltransferase; pac from Streptomyces alboniger; confers resistance to puromycin
   2461..2541    +  CDS            HBB (fragment): HBB_PONPY - Experimental evidence at transcript level: Swiss-Prot protein existence level 2. Involved in oxygen transport from the lung to the various peripheral tissues. From Pongo pygmaeus (Bornean orangutan).
   2612..2667    +  polyA_signal   β-globin poly(A) signal: rabbit β-globin polyadenylation signal (Gil and Proudfoot, 1987)
   3646..3666    +  protein_bind   attB4: mutant version of attB; core recombination site for the Gateway® BP reaction BP Clonase™
   3734..3945    +  promoter       EF-1α core promoter: core promoter for human elongation factor EF-1α
   3946..4884    +  intron         EF-1α intron A: intron upstream of the start codon of human EF-1α
   4911..4931    +  protein_bind   attB1: mutant version of attB; core recombination site for the Gateway® BP reaction BP Clonase™
   4951..5646    +  CDS            mKate2: mKate2 is a basic (constitutively fluorescent) red fluorescent protein published in 2009, derived from Entacmaea quadricolor. It is reported to be a rapidly-maturing monomer with moderate acid sensitivity.
   5666..5690    -  protein_bind   attB2: mutant version of attB; recombination site for the Gateway® BP reaction BP Clonase™
   5830..5904    +  CDS            HBB (fragment): HBB_PONPY - Experimental evidence at transcript level: Swiss-Prot protein existence level 2. Involved in oxygen transport from the lung to the various peripheral tissues. From Pongo pygmaeus (Bornean orangutan).
   5975..6030    +  polyA_signal   β-globin poly(A) signal: rabbit β-globin polyadenylation signal (Gil and Proudfoot, 1987)
   6414..6439    +  misc_feature   SA: splice acceptor site
   7111..7131    +  protein_bind   attB4: mutant version of attB; core recombination site for the Gateway® BP reaction BP Clonase™
   7199..7410    +  promoter       EF-1α core promoter: core promoter for human elongation factor EF-1α
   7411..8349    +  intron         EF-1α intron A: intron upstream of the start codon of human EF-1α
   8376..8396    +  protein_bind   attB1: mutant version of attB; core recombination site for the Gateway® BP reaction BP Clonase™
   8407..9123    +  CDS            EBFP2: EBFP2 is a basic (constitutively fluorescent) blue fluorescent protein published in 2007, derived from Aequorea victoria. It is reported to be a rapidly-maturing monomer with moderate acid sensitivity.
   9131..9155    -  protein_bind   attB2: mutant version of attB; recombination site for the Gateway® BP reaction BP Clonase™
   9159..9239    +  CDS            HBB (fragment): HBB_PONPY - Experimental evidence at transcript level: Swiss-Prot protein existence level 2. Involved in oxygen transport from the lung to the various peripheral tissues. From Pongo pygmaeus (Bornean orangutan).
   9310..9365    +  polyA_signal   β-globin poly(A) signal: rabbit β-globin polyadenylation signal (Gil and Proudfoot, 1987)
   9748..9770    -  protein_bind   lac operator (fragment): The lac repressor binds to the lac operator to inhibit transcription in E. coli. This inhibition can be relieved by adding lactose or isopropyl-β-D-thiogalactopyranoside (IPTG). lac repressor encoded by lacI
   9774..9804    -  promoter       lac promoter: promoter for the E. coli lac operon
   9819..9840    -  protein_bind   CAP binding site: CAP binding activates transcription in the presence of cAMP. E. coli catabolite activator protein
   9853..9892    -  CDS            lacI (fragment): lac repressor; lacI; The lac repressor binds to the lac operator to inhibit transcription in E. coli. This inhibition can be relieved by adding lactose or isopropyl-β-D-thiogalactopyranoside (IPTG).
  10065..10874   +  CDS            KanR: aminoglycoside phosphotransferase; aph(3')-Ia; confers resistance to kanamycin in bacteria or G418 (Geneticin®) in eukaryotes
>Addgene plasmid #103215 | LSB-hsa-miR-1307-5p | depositor full sequence | sequence record 195479 | Full Sequence
AATTGAGGGGATAACGCAGGAAAGAACATGTGAGCAAAAGGCCAGCAAAAGGCCAGGAACCGTAAAAAGG
CCGCGTTGCTGGCGTTTTTCCATAGGCTCCGCCCCCCTGACGAGCATCACAAAAATCGACGCTCAAGTCA
GAGGTGGCGAAACCCGACAGGACTATAAAGATACCAGGCGTTTCCCCCTGGAAGCTCCCTCGTGCGCTCT
CCTGTTCCGACCCTGCCGCTTACCGGATACCTGTCCGCCTTTCTCCCTTCGGGAAGCGTGGCGCTTTCTC
ATAGCTCACGCTGTAGGTATCTCAGTTCGGTGTAGGTCGTTCGCTCCAAGCTGGGCTGTGTGCACGAACC
CCCCGTTCAGCCCGACCGCTGCGCCTTATCCGGTAACTATCGTCTTGAGTCCAACCCGGTAAGACACGAC
TTATCGCCACTGGCAGCAGCCACTGGTAACAGGATTAGCAGAGCGAGGTATGTAGGCGGTGCTACAGAGT
TCTTGAAGTGGTGGCCTAACTACGGCTACACTAGAAGAACAGTATTTGGTATCTGCGCTCTGCTGAAGCC
AGTTACCTTCGGAAAAAGAGTTGGTAGCTCTTGATCCGGCAAACAAACCACCGCTGGTAGCGGTGGTTTT
TTTGTTTGCAAGCAGCAGATTACGCGCAGAAAAAAAGGATCTCAAGAAGATCCTTTGATCTTTTCTACGG
GGTCTGACGCTCAGTGGAACGAAAACTCACGTTAAGGGATTTTGGTCATGAGATTATCAAAAAGGATCTT
CACCTAGATCCTTTTAAATTAAAAATGAAGTTTTAAATCAATCTAAAGTATATATGAGTAAACTTGGTCT
GACAGTTACCAATGCTTAATCAGTGAGGCACCTATCTCAGCGATCTGTCTATTTCGTTCATCCATAGTTG
CCTGACTCCCCGTCGTGTAGATAACTACGATACGGGAGGGCTTACCATCTGGCCCCAGTGCTGCAATGAT
ACCGCGAGAACCACGCTCACCGGCTCCAGATTTATCAGCAATAAACCAGCCAGCCGGAAGGGCCGAGCGC
AGAAGTGGTCCTGCAACTTTATCCGCCTCCATCCAGTCTATTAATTGTTGCCGGGAAGCTAGAGTAAGTA
GTTCGCCAGTTAATAGTTTGCGCAACGTTGTTGCCATTGCTACAGGCATCGTGGTGTCACGCTCGTCGTT
TGGTATGGCTTCATTCAGCTCCGGTTCCCAACGATCAAGGCGAGTTACATGATCCCCCATGTTGTGCAAA
AAAGCGGTTAGCTCCTTCGGTCCTCCGATCGTTGTCAGAAGTAAGTTGGCCGCAGTGTTATCACTCATGG
TTATGGCAGCACTGCATAATTCTCTTACTGTCATGCCATCCGTAAGATGCTTTTCTGTGACTGGTGAGTA
CTCAACCAAGTCATTCTGAGAATAGTGTATGCGGCGACCGAGTTGCTCTTGCCCGGCGTCAATACGGGAT
AATACCGCGCCACATAGCAGAACTTTAAAAGTGCTCATCATTGGAAAACGTTCTTCGGGGCGAAAACTCT
CAAGGATCTTACCGCTGTTGAGATCCAGTTCGATGTAACCCACTCGTGCACCCAACTGATCTTCAGCATC
TTTTACTTTCACCAGCGTTTCTGGGTGAGCAAAAACAGGAAGGCAAAATGCCGCAAAAAAGGGAATAAGG
GCGACACGGAAATGTTGAATACTCATACTCTTCCTTTTTCAATATTATTGAAGCATTTATCAGGGTTATT
GTCTCATGAGCGGATACATATTTGAATGTAGCTCCGAATTTCTCGAGGGCTTGTCGACGACGGCGGTCTC
CGTCGTCAGGATCATGAATTCGACCCGCCTGCCACCATGACCGAGTACAAGCCCACGGTGCGCCTCGCCA
CCCGCGACGACGTCCCCCGGGCCGTACGCACCCTCGCCGCCGCGTTCGCCGACTACCCCGCCACGCGCCA
CACCGTCGACCCGGACCGCCACATCGAGCGGGTCACCGAGCTGCAAGAACTCTTCCTCACGCGCGTCGGG
CTCGACATCGGCAAGGTGTGGGTCGCGGACGACGGCGCCGCGGTGGCGGTCTGGACCACGCCGGAGAGCG
TCGAAGCGGGGGCGGTGTTCGCCGAGATCGGCCCGCGCATGGCCGAGTTGAGCGGTTCCCGGCTGGCCGC
GCAGCAACAGATGGAAGGCCTCCTGGCGCCGCACCGGCCCAAGGAGCCCGCGTGGTTCCTGGCCACCGTC
GGCGTCTCGCCCGACCACCAGGGCAAGGGTCTGGGCAGCGCCGTCGTGCTCCCCGGAGTGGAGGCGGCCG
AGCGCGCCGGGGTGCCCGCCTTCCTGGAGACATCCGCGCCCCGCAACCTCCCCTTCTACGAGCGGCTCGG
CTTCACCGTCACCGCCGACGTCGAGGTGCCCGAAGGACCGCGCACCTGGTGCATGACCCGCAAGCCCGGT
GCCTGATACGCGTGAATTCACTCCTCAGGTGCAGGCTGCCTATCAGAAGGTGGTGGCTGGTGTGGCCAAT
GCCCTGGCTCACAAATACCACTGAGATCTTTTTCCCTCTGCCAAAAATTATGGGGACATCATGAAGCCCC
TTGAGCATCTGACTTCTGGCTAATAAAGGAAATTTATTTTCATTGCAATAGTGTGTTGGAATTTTTTGTG
TCTCTCACTCGGAAGGACATATGGGAGGGCAAATCATTTAAAACATCAGAATGAGTATTTGGTTTAGAGT
TTGGCAACATATGCCCATATGCTGGCTGCCATGAACAAAGGTTGGCTATAAAGAGGTCATCAGTATATGA
AACAGCCCCCTGCTGTCCATTCCTTATTCCATAGAAAAGCCTTGACTTGAGGTTAGATTTTTTTTATATT
TTGTTTTGTGTTATTTTTTTCTTTAACATCCCTAAAATTTTCCTTACATGTTTTACTAGCCAGATTTTTC
CTCCTCTCCTGACTACTCCCAGTCATAGCTGTCCCTCTTCTCTTATGGAGATCCCTCGACCTGCAGCCCA
AGCTTGAATTCTCTAGAATTACCCTGTTATCCCTATGCTTGGTTTACCGAGCTCTTATTGGTTTTCAAAC
TTCATTGACTGTGCCCAACGCGCCTGGGAGCTCACGGGGACAGCCCCCCCCCAAAGCCCCCAGGGATGTA
ATTACGTCCCTCCCCCGCTAGGGGGCAGCAGCGAGCCGCCCGGGGCTCCGCTCCGGTCCGGCGCTCCCCC
CGCATCCCCGAGCCGGCAGCGTGCGGGGACAGCCCGGGCACGGGGAAGGTGGCACGGGATCGCTTTCCTC
TGAACGCTTCTCGCTGCTCTTTGAGCCTGCAGACACCTGGGGGGATACGGGGAAAAAGCTAGGCTGAAAG
ACCGGTTCTTAGAATGACACGCGCCTGGGAGCTCACGGGGACAGCCCCCCCCCAAAGCCCCCAGGGATGT
AATTACGTCCCTCCCCCGCTAGGGGGCAGCAGCGAGCCGCCCGGGGCTCCGCTCCGGTCCGGCGCTCCCC
CCGCATCCCCGAGCCGGCAGCGTGCGGGGACAGCCCGGGCACGGGGAAGGTGGCACGGGATCGCTTTCCT
CTGAACGCTTCTCGCTGCTCTTTGAGCCTGCAGACACCTGGGGGGATACGGGGAAAAAGCTAACTTCTGA
GACGACAACTTTGTATAGAAAAGTTGGCTCCGAATTCGCCCTTGACAGCAGAGATCCAGTTTGGTTAATT
AATTGGCTCCGGTGCCCGTCAGTGGGCAGAGCGCACATCGCCCACAGTCCCCGAGAAGTTGTGGGGAGGG
GTCGGCAATTGAACCGGTGCCTAGAGAAGGTGGCGCGGGGTAAACTGGGAAAGTGATGTCGTGTACTGGC
TCCGCCTTTTTCCCGAGGGTGGGGGAGAACCGTATATAAGTGCAGTAGTCGCCGTGAACGTTCTTTTTCG
CAACGGGTTTGCCGCCAGAACACAGGTAAGTGCCGTGTGTGGTTCCCGCGGGCCTGGCCTCTTTACGGGT
TATGGCCCTTGCGTGCCTTGAATTACTTCCACCTGGCTGCAGTACGTGATTCTTGATCCCGAGCTTCGGG
TTGGAAGTGGGTGGGAGAGTTCGAGGCCTTGCGCTTAAGGAGCCCCTTCGCCTCGTGCTTGAGTTGAGGC
CTGGCCTGGGCGCTGGGGCCGCCGCGTGCGAATCTGGTGGCACCTTCGCGCCTGTCTCGCTGCTTTCGAT
AAGTCTCTAGCCATTTAAAATTTTTGATGACCTGCTGCGACGCTTTTTTTCTGGCAAGATAGTCTTGTAA
ATGCGGGCCAAGATCTGCACACTGGTATTTCGGTTTTTGGGGCCGCGGGCGGCGACGGGGCCCGTGCGTC
CCAGCGCACATGTTCGGCGAGGCGGGGCCTGCGAGCGCGGCCACCGAGAATCGGACGGGGGTAGTCTCAA
GCTGGCCGGCCTGCTCTGGTGCCTGGCCTCGCGCCGCCGTGTATCGCCCCGCCCTGGGCGGCAAGGCTGG
CCCGGTCGGCACCAGTTGCGTGAGCGGAAAGATGGCCGCTTCCCGGCCCTGCTGCAGGGAGCTCAAAATG
GAGGACGCGGCGCTCGGGAGAGCGGGCGGGTGAGTCACCCACACAAAGGAAAAGGGCCTTTCCGTCCTCA
GCCGTCGCTTCATGTGACTCCACGGAGTACCGGGCGCCGTCCAGGCACCTCGATTAGTTCTCGAGCTTTT
GGAGTACGTCGTCTTTAGGTTGGGGGGAGGGGTTTTATGCGATGGAGTTTCCCCACACTGAGTGGGTGGA
GACTGAAGTTAGGCCAGCTTGGCACTTGATGTAATTCTCCTTGGAATTTGCCCTTTTTGAGTTTGGATCT
TGGTTCATTCTCAAGCCTCAGACAGTGGTTCAAAGTTTTTTTCTTCCATTTCAGGTGTCGTGAGAAGGGC
GAATTCGACCCAAGTTTGTACAAAAAAGCAGGCTGGATCCAGGTGCCACCATGGTGAGCGAGCTGATTAA
GGAGAACATGCACATGAAGCTGTACATGGAGGGCACCGTGAACAACCACCACTTCAAGTGCACATCCGAG
GGCGAAGGCAAGCCCTACGAGGGCACCCAGACCATGAGAATCAAGGCGGTCGAGGGCGGCCCTCTCCCCT
TCGCCTTCGACATCCTGGCTACCAGCTTCATGTACGGCAGCAAAACCTTCATCAACCACACCCAGGGCAT
CCCCGACTTCTTTAAGCAGTCCTTCCCCGAGGGCTTCACATGGGAGAGAGTCACCACATACGAAGATGGG
GGCGTGCTGACCGCTACCCAGGACACCAGCCTCCAGGACGGCTGCCTCATCTACAACGTCAAGATCAGAG
GGGTGAACTTCCCATCCAACGGCCCTGTGATGCAGAAGAAAACACTCGGCTGGGAGGCCTCCACCGAGAC
ACTGTACCCCGCTGACGGCGGCCTGGAAGGCAGAGCCGACATGGCCCTGAAGCTCGTGGGCGGGGGCCAC
CTGATCTGCAACCTTAAGACCACATACAGATCCAAGAAACCCGCTAAGAACCTCAAGATGCCCGGCGTCT
ACTATGTGGACAGGAGACTGGAAAGAATCAAGGAGGCCGACAAAGAGACATACGTCGAGCAGCACGAGGT
GGCTGTGGCCAGATACTGCGACCTCCCTAGCAAACTGGGGCACAAACTTAATTGAGAATTCTACCACCCA
GCTTTCTTGTACAAAGTGGTACGTCTCAAGACCAGAGGTCTCTGCTTGGCCCGATAGCCGGTCGAGGTCC
GGTCGAAGCCGGTCGAGGTCCGGTCGAAGCCGGTCGAGGTCCGGTCGAAGCCGGTCGAGGTCCGGTCGAC
AACCAGAAGAGACCTGTGCTTCACTCCTCAGGTGCAGGCTGCCTATCAGAAGGTGGTGGCTGGTGTGGCC
AATGCCCTGGCTCACAAATACCACTGAGATCTTTTTCCCTCTGCCAAAAATTATGGGGACATCATGAAGC
CCCTTGAGCATCTGACTTCTGGCTAATAAAGGAAATTTATTTTCATTGCAATAGTGTGTTGGAATTTTTT
GTGTCTCTCACTCGGAAGGACATATGGGAGGGCAAATCATTTAAAACATCAGAATGAGTATTTGGTTTAG
AGTTTGGCAACATATGCCCATATGCTGGCTGCCATGAACAAAGGTTGGCTATAAAGAGGTCATCAGTATA
TGAAACAGCCCCCTGCTGTCCATTCCTTATTCCATAGAAAAGCCTTGACTTGAGGTTAGATTTTTTTTAT
ATTTTGTTTTGTGTTATTTTTTTCTTTAACATCCCTAAAATTTTCCTTACATGTTTTACTAGCCAGATTT
TTCCTCCTCTCCTGACTACTCCCAGTCATAGCTGTCCCTCTTCTCTTATGGAGATCCCGAGCGGTGCGTT
TTTATGCTTGTAGTATTGTATAATGTTTTTAAGATCCAAGCTTCTGACCTCTTCTCTTCCTCCCACAGGG
CCTCGAGACAATTGCATCGATGGTACCAGTGAAAGTCTGCAATGAATTCGAGTTGGCGCGCCTGTCATTC
TAAATCTCTCTTTCAGCCTAAAGCTTTTTCCCCGTATCCCCCCAGGTGTCTGCAGGCTCAAAGAGCAGCG
AGAAGCGTTCAGAGGAAAGCGATCCCGTGCCACCTTCCCCGTGCCCGGGCTGTCCCCGCACGCTGCCGGC
TCGGGGATGCGGGGGGAGCGCCGGACCGGAGCGGAGCCCCGGGCGGCTCGCTGCTGCCCCCTAGCGGGGG
AGGGACGTAATTACATCCCTGGGGGCTTTGGGAGGGGGCTGTCCCCGTGAGCTCCCAGGCGCGCCTGTCA
TTCTAAATCTCTCTTTCAGCCTAAAGCTTTTTCCCCGTATCCCCCCAGGTGTCTGCAGGCTCAAAGAGCA
GCGAGAAGCGTTCAGAGGAAAGCGATCCCGTGCCACCTTCCCCGTGCCCGGGCTGTCCCCGCACGCTGCC
GGCTCGGGGATGCGGGGGGAGCGCCGGACCGGAGCGGAGCCCCGGGCGGCTCGCTGCTGCCCCCTAGCGG
GGGAGGGACGTAATTACATCCCTGGGGGCTTTGGGGGGGGGCTGTCCCCGTGAGCTCCCAGGCGCGCCAA
CTCGGTACCGTATCGATGTCGACGTTAACGCTAGTGATATCAACTTTGTATAGAAAAGTTGGCTCCGAAT
TCGCCCTTGACAGCAGAGATCCAGTTTGGTTAATTAATTGGCTCCGGTGCCCGTCAGTGGGCAGAGCGCA
CATCGCCCACAGTCCCCGAGAAGTTGTGGGGAGGGGTCGGCAATTGAACCGGTGCCTAGAGAAGGTGGCG
CGGGGTAAACTGGGAAAGTGATGTCGTGTACTGGCTCCGCCTTTTTCCCGAGGGTGGGGGAGAACCGTAT
ATAAGTGCAGTAGTCGCCGTGAACGTTCTTTTTCGCAACGGGTTTGCCGCCAGAACACAGGTAAGTGCCG
TGTGTGGTTCCCGCGGGCCTGGCCTCTTTACGGGTTATGGCCCTTGCGTGCCTTGAATTACTTCCACCTG
GCTGCAGTACGTGATTCTTGATCCCGAGCTTCGGGTTGGAAGTGGGTGGGAGAGTTCGAGGCCTTGCGCT
TAAGGAGCCCCTTCGCCTCGTGCTTGAGTTGAGGCCTGGCCTGGGCGCTGGGGCCGCCGCGTGCGAATCT
GGTGGCACCTTCGCGCCTGTCTCGCTGCTTTCGATAAGTCTCTAGCCATTTAAAATTTTTGATGACCTGC
TGCGACGCTTTTTTTCTGGCAAGATAGTCTTGTAAATGCGGGCCAAGATCTGCACACTGGTATTTCGGTT
TTTGGGGCCGCGGGCGGCGACGGGGCCCGTGCGTCCCAGCGCACATGTTCGGCGAGGCGGGGCCTGCGAG
CGCGGCCACCGAGAATCGGACGGGGGTAGTCTCAAGCTGGCCGGCCTGCTCTGGTGCCTGGCCTCGCGCC
GCCGTGTATCGCCCCGCCCTGGGCGGCAAGGCTGGCCCGGTCGGCACCAGTTGCGTGAGCGGAAAGATGG
CCGCTTCCCGGCCCTGCTGCAGGGAGCTCAAAATGGAGGACGCGGCGCTCGGGAGAGCGGGCGGGTGAGT
CACCCACACAAAGGAAAAGGGCCTTTCCGTCCTCAGCCGTCGCTTCATGTGACTCCACGGAGTACCGGGC
GCCGTCCAGGCACCTCGATTAGTTCTCGAGCTTTTGGAGTACGTCGTCTTTAGGTTGGGGGGAGGGGTTT
TATGCGATGGAGTTTCCCCACACTGAGTGGGTGGAGACTGAAGTTAGGCCAGCTTGGCACTTGATGTAAT
TCTCCTTGGAATTTGCCCTTTTTGAGTTTGGATCTTGGTTCATTCTCAAGCCTCAGACAGTGGTTCAAAG
TTTTTTTCTTCCATTTCAGGTGTCGTGAGAAGGGCGAATTCGACCCAAGTTTGTACAAAAAAGCAGGCTC
GCCACCATGGTGAGCAAGGGCGAGGAGCTGTTCACCGGGGTGGTGCCCATCCTGGTCGAGCTGGACGGCG
ACGTAAACGGCCACAAGTTCAGCGTGAGGGGCGAGGGCGAGGGCGATGCCACCAACGGCAAGCTGACCCT
GAAGTTCATCTGCACCACCGGCAAGCTGCCCGTGCCCTGGCCCACCCTCGTGACCACCCTGAGCCACGGC
GTGCAGTGCTTCGCCCGCTACCCCGACCACATGAAGCAGCACGACTTCTTCAAGTCCGCCATGCCCGAAG
GCTACGTCCAGGAGCGCACCATCTTCTTCAAGGACGACGGCACCTACAAGACCCGCGCCGAGGTGAAGTT
CGAGGGCGACACCCTAGTGAACCGCATCGAGCTGAAGGGCGTCGACTTCAAGGAGGACGGCAACATCCTG
GGGCACAAGCTGGAGTACAACTTCAACAGCCACAACATCTATATCATGGCCGTCAAGCAGAAGAACGGCA
TCAAGGTGAACTTCAAGATCCGCCACAACGTGGAGGACGGCAGCGTGCAGCTCGCCGACCACTACCAGCA
GAACACCCCCATCGGCGACGGCCCCGTGCTGCTGCCCGACAGCCACTACCTGAGCACCCAGTCCGTGCTG
AGCAAAGACCCCAACGAGAAGCGCGATCACATGGTCCTGCTGGAGTTCCGCACCGCCGCCGGGATCACTC
TCGGCATGGACGAGCTGTACAAGTAATACCACCCAGCTTTCTTGTACAAAGTGGTACGCGTGAATTCACT
CCTCAGGTGCAGGCTGCCTATCAGAAGGTGGTGGCTGGTGTGGCCAATGCCCTGGCTCACAAATACCACT
GAGATCTTTTTCCCTCTGCCAAAAATTATGGGGACATCATGAAGCCCCTTGAGCATCTGACTTCTGGCTA
ATAAAGGAAATTTATTTTCATTGCAATAGTGTGTTGGAATTTTTTGTGTCTCTCACTCGGAAGGACATAT
GGGAGGGCAAATCATTTAAAACATCAGAATGAGTATTTGGTTTAGAGTTTGGCAACATATGCCCATATGC
TGGCTGCCATGAACAAAGGTTGGCTATAAAGAGGTCATCAGTATATGAAACAGCCCCCTGCTGTCCATTC
CTTATTCCATAGAAAAGCCTTGACTTGAGGTTAGATTTTTTTTATATTTTGTTTTGTGTTATTTTTTTCT
TTAACATCCCTAAAATTTTCCTTACATGTTTTACTAGCCAGATTTTTCCTCCTCTCCTGACTACTCCCAG
TCATAGCTGTCCCTCTTCTCTTATGGAGATCCCTCGACCTGCAGCCCAAGCTTGGCGTAATCATGGTCAT
AGCTGTTTCCTGTGTGAAATTGTTATCCGCTCACAATTCCACACAACATACGAGCCGGAAGCATAAAGTG
TAAAGCCTGGGGTGCCTAATGAGTGAGCTAACTCACATTAATTGCGTTGCGCTCACTGCCCGCTTTCCAG
TCGGGAAACCTGTCGTGCCAGCGGATCGACAGTACTAAGCTTGGTCTAATACCCAATCTCTCGTCTTATC
CAGATGTTTTATACGCCTCTGGCCCGTGTCTCAAAATCTCTGATGTTACATTGCACAAGATAAAATAATA
TCATCATGAACAATAAAACTGTCTGCTTACATAAACAGTAATACAAGGGGTGTTATGAGCCATATTCAAC
GGGAAACGTCGAGGCCGCGATTAAATTCCAACATGGATGCTGATTTATATGGGTATAAATGGGCTCGCGA
TAATGTCGGGCAATCAGGTGCGACAATCTATCGCTTGTATGGGAAGCCCGATGCGCCAGAGTTGTTTCTG
AAACATGGCAAAGGTAGCGTTGCCAATGATGTTACAGATGAGATGGTCAGACTAAACTGGCTGACGGAAT
TTATGCCTCTTCCGACCATCAAGCATTTTATCCGTACTCCTGATGATGCATGGTTACTCACCACTGCGAT
CCCCGGAAAAACAGCATTCCAGGTATTAGAAGAATATCCTGATTCAGGTGAAAATATTGTTGATGCGCTG
GCAGTGTTCCTGCGCCGGTTGCATTCGATTCCTGTTTGTAATTGTCCTTTTAACAGCGATCGCGTATTTC
GTCTCGCTCAGGCGCAATCACGAATGAATAACGGTTTGGTTGATGCGAGTGATTTTGATGACGAGCGTAA
TGGCTGGCCTGTTGAACAAGTCTGGAAAGAAATGCATAAACTTTTGCCATTCTCACCGGATTCAGTCGTC
ACTCATGGTGATTTCTCACTTGATAACCTTATTTTTGACGAGGGGAAATTAATAGGTTGTATTGATGTTG
GACGAGTCGGAATCGCAGACCGATACCAGGATCTTGCCATCCTATGGAACTGCCTCGGTGAGTTTTCTCC
TTCATTACAGAAACGGCTTTTTCAAAAATATGGTATTGATAATCCTGATATGAATAAATTGCAGTTTCAT
TTGATGCTCGATGAGTTTTTCTAATCAGAATTGGTTAATTGGTTGTAACACTGGCAGAGCATTACGCTGA
CTTGACGGGACGGCGCAAGCTCATGACCAAAATCCCTTAACGTGAGTTACGCGTCGTTCCACTGAGCGTC
AGAGGTATCACTAGTATTACAGAGGTAAGTTATAACAGTCGCCTAACCC
