>Addgene plasmid #103215 | LSB-hsa-miR-1307-5p | depositor partial sequence | sequence record 195480 | hsa-miR-1307-5p target
AGCCGGTCGAGGTCCGGTCGA
