>Addgene plasmid #103215 | LSB-hsa-miR-1307-5p | addgene partial sequence | sequence record 226602 | mKate2-F 5'-ACCCGCTAAGAACCTCAAGA-3'
CCGACAAAGAGACATACGTCGAGCAGCACGAGGTGGCTGTGGCCAGATACTGCGACCTCCCTAGCAAACT
GGGGCACAAACTTAATTGAGAATTCTACCACCCAGCTTTCTTGTACAAAGTGGTACGTCTCAAGACCAGA
GGTCTCTGCTTGGCCCGATAGCCGGTCGAGGTCCGGTCGAAGCCGGTCGAGGTCCGGTCGAAGCCGGTCG
AGGTCCGGTCGAAGCCGGTCGAGGTCCGGTCGACAACCAGAAGAGACCTGTGCTTCACTCCTCAGGTGCA
GGCTGCCTATCAGAAGGTGGTGGCTGGTGTGGCCAATGCCCTGGCTCACAAATACCACTGAGATCTTTTT
CCCTCTGCCAAAAATTATGGGGACATCATGAAGCCCCTTGAGCATCTGACTTCTGGCTAATAAAGGAAAT
TTATTTTCATTGCAATAGTGTGTTGGAATTTTTTGTGTCTCTCACTCGGAAGGACATATGGGAGGGCAAA
TCATTTAAAACATCAGAATGAGTATTTGGTTTAGAGTTTGGCAACATATGCCCATATGCTGGCTGCCATG
AACAAAGGTTGGCTATAAAGAGGTCATCAGTATATGAAACAGCCCCCTGCTGTCCATTCCTTATTCCATA
GAAAA
